>Addgene plasmid #134164 | pJM132 | addgene full sequence | sequence record 271471 | Addgene NGS Result
CAAATAGGGGTTCCGCGCACATTTCCCCGAAAAGTGCCACCTGCAGCCTGAATATGGGCCAAACAGGATA
TCTGTGGTAAGCAGTTCCTGCCCCGGCTCAGGGCCAAGAACAGATGGAACAGCTGAATATGGGCCAAACA
GGATATCTGTGGTAAGCAGTTCCTGCCCCGGCTCAGGGCCAAGAACAGATGGTCCCCAGATGCGGTCCAG
CCCTCAGCAGTTTCTAGAGAACCATCAGATGTTTCCAGGGTGCCCCAAGGACCTGAAATGACCCTGTGCC
TTATTTGAACTAACCAATCAGTTCGCTTCTCGCTTCTGTTCGCGCGCTTCTGCTCCCCGAGCTCAATAAA
AGAGCCCACAACCCCTCACTCGGGGCGCCAGTCCTCCGATTGACTGAGTCGCCCGGGTACCCGTGTATCC
AATAAACCCTCTTGCAGTTGCATCCGACTTGTGGTCTCGCTGTTCCTTGGGAGGGTCTCCTCTGAGTGAT
TGACTACCCGTCAGCGGGGGTCTTTCATTTGGGGGCTCGTCCGGGATCGGGAGACCCCTGCCCAGGGACC
ACCGACCCACCACCGGGAGGCAAGCTGGCCAGCAACTTATCTGTGTCTGTCCGATTGTCTAGTGTCTATG
ACTGATTTTATGCGCCTGCGTCGGTACTAGTTAGCTAACTAGCTCTGTATCTGGCGGACCCGTGGTGGAA
CTGACGAGTTCTGAACACCCGGCCGCAACCCTGGGAGACGTCCCAGGGACTTTGGGGGCCGTTTTTGTGG
CCCGACCTGAGGAAGGGAGTCGATGTGGAATCCGACCCCGTCAGGATATGTGGTTCTGGTAGGAGACGAG
AACCTAAAACAGTTCCCGCCTCCGTCTGAATTTTTGCTTTCGGTTTGGAACCGAAGCCGCGCGTCTTGTC
TGCTGCAGCGCTGCAGCATCGTTCTGTGTTGTCTCTGTCTGACTGTGTTTCTGTATTTGTCTGAAAATTA
GGGCCAGACTGTTACCACTCCCTTAAGTTTGACCTTAGGTCACTGGAAAGATGTCGAGCGGATCGCTCAC
AACCAGTCGGTAGATGTCAAGAAGAGACGTTGGGTTACCTTCTGCTCTGCAGAATGGCCAACCTTTAACG
TCGGATGGCCGCGAGACGGCACCTTTAACCGAGACCTCATCACCCAGGTTAAGATCAAGGTCTTTTCACC
TGGCCCGCATGGACACCCAGACCAGGTCCCCTACATCGTGACCTGGGAAGCCTTGGCTTTTGACCCCCCT
CCCTGGGTCAAGCCCTTTGTACACCCTAAGCCTCCGCCTCCTCTTCCTCCATCCGCCCCGTCTCTCCCCC
TTGAACCTCCTCGTTCGACCCCGCCTCGATCCTCCCTTTATCCAGCCCTCACTCCTTCTCTAGGCGCCGG
CCGGATCCCAGTGTGGTGGTACGCTACCGGTCGCCACCATGGTGAGCAAGGGCGAGGAGCTGTTCACCGG
GGTGGTGCCCATCCTGGTCGAGCTGGACGGCGACGTAAACGGCCACAAGTTCAGCGTGTCCGGCGAGGGC
GAGGGCGATGCCACCTACGGCAAGCTGACCCTGAAGTTCATCTGCACCACCGGCAAGCTGCCCGTGCCCT
GGCCCACCCTCGTGACCACCCTGACCTACGGCGTGCAGTGCTTCAGCCGCTACCCCGACCACATGAAGCA
GCACGACTTCTTCAAGTCCGCCATGCCCGAAGGCTACGTCCAGGAGCGCACCATCTTCTTCAAGGACGAC
GGCAACTACAAGACCCGCGCCGAGGTGAAGTTCGAGGGCGACACCCTGGTGAACCGCATCGAGCTGAAGG
GCATCGACTTCAAGGAGGACGGCAACATCCTGGGGCACAAGCTGGAGTACAACTACAACAGCCACAACGT
CTATATCATGGCCGACAAGCAGAAGAACGGCATCAAGGTGAACTTCAAGATCCGCCACAACATCGAGGAC
GGCAGCGTGCAGCTCGCCGACCACTACCAGCAGAACACCCCCATCGGCGACGGCCCCGTGCTGCTGCCCG
ACAACCACTACCTGAGCACCCAGTCCGCCCTGAGCAAAGACCCCAACGAGAAGCGCGATCACATGGTCCT
GCTGGAGTTCGTGACCGCCGCCGGGATCACTCTCGGCATGGACGAGCTGTACAAGTCCGGAGGGGATCGG
TGGAGCTCCACCGGTGGCGGCCGCTCTAGAGAGAATCTTTATTTTCAGGGCGCCGCCAAATTCAAAGAAA
CCGCTGCTGCTAAATTCGAACGCCAGCACATGGACAGCGGAGGTGGAGGTACTAGTCTCGAGATGGAGGA
CTCCGGAAAGACTTTCAGCTCCGAGGAGGAAGAAGCTAACTATTGGAAAGATCTGGCGATGACCTACAAA
CAGAGGGCAGAAAATACGCAAGAGGAACTCCGAGAATTCCAGGAGGGAAGCCGAGAATATGAAGCTGAAT
TGGAGACGCAGCTGCAACAAATTGAAACCAGGAACAGAGACCTCCTGTCCGAAAATAACCGCCTTCGCAT
GGAGCTGGAAACCATCAAGGAGAAGTTTGAAGTGCAGCACTCTGAAGGCTACCGGCAGATCTCAGCCTTG
GAGGATGACCTCGCGCAGACCAAAGCCATTAAAGACCAATTGCAGAAATACATCAGAGAGCTGGAGCAAG
CAAATGACGACCTGGAAAGAGCCAAGCGCGCCACGATCATGTCTCTCGAAGACTTTGAGCAGCGCTTGAA
TCAGGCCATCGAAAGAAATGCCTTCCTGGAAAGTGAACTTGATGAAAAAGAGAATCTCCTGGAATCTGTT
CAGAGACTGAAGGATGAAGCCAGAGATTTGCGGCAGGAACTGGCCGTGCAGCAGAAGCAGGAGAAACCCA
GGACCCCCATGCCCAGCTCAGTGGAAGCTGAGAGGACAGACACAGCTGTGCAGGCCACGGGCTCCGTGCC
GTCCACGCCCATTGCTCACCGAGGACCAAGCTCAAGTTTAAACACACCTGGGAGCTTCAGACGTGGCCTG
GACGACTCCACCGGGGGGACCCCCCTCACACCTGCGGCCCGGATATCAGCCCTCAACATTGTGGGAGACC
TACTGCGGAAAGTCGGGGCACTGGAGTCCAAACTCGCTTCCTGCCGGAACCTCGTGTACGATCAGTCCCC
AAACCGAACAGGTGGCCCAGCCTCTGGGCGGAGCAGCAAGAACAGAGATGGCGGGGAGAGACGGCCAAGC
AGCACCAGCGTGCCTTTGGGTGATAAGGGGTTGGGCAAGCGGTGACCGCGGGCCCGGGATCCACCGGATC
TAGATAACTGATCATAATCAGCCATACCACATTTGTAGAGGTTTTACTTGCTTTAAAAAACCTCCCACAC
CTCCCCCTGAACCTGAAACATAAAATGAATGCAATTCGCCAGCACAGTGGTCGACCCTGTGGAATGTGTG
TCAGTTAGGGTGTGGAAAGTCCCCAGGCTCCCCAGCAGGCAGAAGTATGCAAAGCATGCATCTCAATTAG
TCAGCAACCAGGTGTGGAAAGTCCCCAGGCTCCCCAGCAGGCAGAAGTATGCAAAGCATGCATCTCAATT
AGTCAGCAACCATAGTCCCGCCCCTAACTCCGCCCATCCCGCCCCTAACTCCGCCCAGTTCCGCCCATTC
TCCGCCCCATGGCTGACTAATTTTTTTTATTTATGCAGAGGCCGAGGCCGCCTCGGCCTCTGAGCTATTC
CAGAAGTAGTGAGGAGGCTTTTTTGGAGGCCTAGGCTTTTGCAAAAAGCTTCATGGCCAAGCCTTTGTCT
CAAGAAGAATCCACCCTCATTGAAAGAGCAACGGCTACAATCAACAGCATCCCCATCTCTGAAGACTACA
GCGTCGCCAGCGCAGCTCTCTCTAGCGACGGCCGCATCTTCACTGGTGTCAATGTATATCATTTTACTGG
GGGACCTTGTGCAGAACTCGTGGTGCTGGGCACTGCTGCTGCTGCGGCAGCTGGCAACCTGACTTGTATC
GTCGCGATCGGAAATGAGAACAGGGGCATCTTGAGCCCCTGCGGACGGTGCCGACAGGTGCTTCTCGATC
TGCATCCTGGGATCAAAGCCATAGTGAAGGACAGTGATGGACAGCCGACGGCAGTTGGGATTCGTGAATT
GCTGCCCTCTGGTTATGTGTGGGAGGGCTAAGATCGATAAAATAAAAGATTTTATTTAGTCTCCAGAAAA
AGGGGGGAATGAAAGACCCCACCTGTAGGTTTGGCAAGCTAGCTTAAGTAACGCCATTTTGCAAGGCATG
GAAAAATACATAACTGAGAATAGAGAAGTTCAGATCAAGGTCAGGAACAGATGGAACAGCTGAATATGGG
CCAAACAGGATATCTGTGGTAAGCAGTTCCTGCCCCGGCTCAGGGCCAAGAACAGATGGAACAGCTGAAT
ATGGGCCAAACAGGATATCTGTGGTAAGCAGTTCCTGCCCCGGCTCAGGGCCAAGAACAGATGGTCCCCA
GATGCGGTCCAGCCCTCAGCAGTTTCTAGAGAACCATCAGATGTTTCCAGGGTGCCCCAAGGACCTGAAA
TGACCCTGTGCCTTATTTGAACTAACCAATCAGTTCGCTTCTCGCTTCTGTTCGCGCGCTTCTGCTCCCC
GAGCTCAATAAAAGAGCCCACAACCCCTCACTCGGGGCGCCAGTCCTCCGATTGACTGAGTCGCCCGGGT
ACCCGTGTATCCAATAAACCCTCTTGCAGTTGCATCCGACTTGTGGTCTCGCTGTTCCTTGGGAGGGTCT
CCTCTGAGTGATTGACTACCCGTCAGCGGGGGTCTTTCACATGCAGCATGTATCAAAATTAATTTGGTTT
TTTTTCTTAAGTATTTACATTAAATGGCCATAGTTGCATTAATGAATCGGCCAACGCGCGGGGAGAGGCG
GTTTGCGTATTGGGCGCTCTTCCGCTTCCTCGCTCACTGACTCGCTGCGCTCGGTCGTTCGGCTGCGGCG
AGCGGTATCAGCTCACTCAAAGGCGGTAATACGGTTATCCACAGAATCAGGGGATAACGCAGGAAAGAAC
ATGTGAGCAAAAGGCCAGCAAAAGGCCAGGAACCGTAAAAAGGCCGCGTTGCTGGCGTTTTTCCATAGGC
TCCGCCCCCCTGACGAGCATCACAAAAATCGACGCTCAAGTCAGAGGTGGCGAAACCCGACAGGACTATA
AAGATACCAGGCGTTTCCCCCTGGAAGCTCCCTCGTGCGCTCTCCTGTTCCGACCCTGCCGCTTACCGGA
TACCTGTCCGCCTTTCTCCCTTCGGGAAGCGTGGCGCTTTCTCATAGCTCACGCTGTAGGTATCTCAGTT
CGGTGTAGGTCGTTCGCTCCAAGCTGGGCTGTGTGCACGAACCCCCCGTTCAGCCCGACCGCTGCGCCTT
ATCCGGTAACTATCGTCTTGAGTCCAACCCGGTAAGACACGACTTATCGCCACTGGCAGCAGCCACTGGT
AACAGGATTAGCAGAGCGAGGTATGTAGGCGGTGCTACAGAGTTCTTGAAGTGGTGGCCTAACTACGGCT
ACACTAGAAGAACAGTATTTGGTATCTGCGCTCTGCTGAAGCCAGTTACCTTCGGAAAAAGAGTTGGTAG
CTCTTGATCCGGCAAACAAACCACCGCTGGTAGCGGTGGTTTTTTTGTTTGCAAGCAGCAGATTACGCGC
AGAAAAAAAGGATCTCAAGAAGATCCTTTGATCTTTTCTACGGGGTCTGACGCTCAGTGGAACGAAAACT
CACGTTAAGGGATTTTGGTCATGAGATTATCAAAAAGGATCTTCACCTAGATCCTTTTGCGGCCGCAAAT
CAATCTAAAGTATATATGAGTAAACTTGGTCTGACAGTTACCAATGCTTAATCAGTGAGGCACCTATCTC
AGCGATCTGTCTATTTCGTTCATCCATAGTTGCCTGACTCCCCGTCGTGTAGATAACTACGATACGGGAG
GGCTTACCATCTGGCCCCAGTGCTGCAATGATACCGCGAGACCCACGCTCACCGGCTCCAGATTTATCAG
CAATAAACCAGCCAGCCGGAAGGGCCGAGCGCAGAAGTGGTCCTGCAACTTTATCCGCCTCCATCCAGTC
TATTAATTGTTGCCGGGAAGCTAGAGTAAGTAGTTCGCCAGTTAATAGTTTGCGCAACGTTGTTGCCATT
GCTACAGGCATCGTGGTGTCACGCTCGTCGTTTGGTATGGCTTCATTCAGCTCCGGTTCCCAACGATCAA
GGCGAGTTACATGATCCCCCATGTTGTGCAAAAAAGCGGTTAGCTCCTTCGGTCCTCCGATCGTTGTCAG
AAGTAAGTTGGCCGCAGTGTTATCACTCATGGTTATGGCAGCACTGCATAATTCTCTTACTGTCATGCCA
TCCGTAAGATGCTTTTCTGTGACTGGTGAGTACTCAACCAAGTCATTCTGAGAATAGTGTATGCGGCGAC
CGAGTTGCTCTTGCCCGGCGTCAATACGGGATAATACCGCGCCACATAGCAGAACTTTAAAAGTGCTCAT
CATTGGAAAACGTTCTTCGGGGCGAAAACTCTCAAGGATCTTACCGCTGTTGAGATCCAGTTCGATGTAA
CCCACTCGTGCACCCAACTGATCTTCAGCATCTTTTACTTTCACCAGCGTTTCTGGGTGAGCAAAAACAG
GAAGGCAAAATGCCGCAAAAAAGGGAATAAGGGCGACACGGAAATGTTGAATACTCATACTCTTCCTTTT
TCAATATTATTGAAGCATTTATCAGGGTTATTGTCTCATGAGCGGATACATATTTGAATGTATTTAGAAA
AATAAA
Features (pLannotate 1.2.2; 18 found; start..end, strand, type, name):
     48..517     +  LTR            LTR: long terminal repeat from Moloney murine leukemia virus
    641..915     +  misc_feature   MESV Ψ (fragment): packaging signal of murine embryonic stem cell virus
    982..1398    +  CDS            gag (truncated): truncated Moloney murine leukemia virus (MMLV) gag gene lacking the start codon
   1439..2155    +  CDS            EGFP: EGFP is a basic (constitutively fluorescent) green fluorescent protein published in 1996, derived from Aequorea victoria. It is reported to be a rapidly-maturing weak dimer with moderate acid sensitivity.
   2182..2200    +  misc_feature   MCS (fragment): pBluescript multiple cloning site
   2201..2220    +  CDS            capTEV™ (fragment): composite tag for in vivo biotinylation, TEV protease cleavage, and 6xHis tagging
   2234..2278    +  CDS            S-Tag: affinity and epitope tag derived from pancreatic ribonuclease A
   2303..3253    +  CDS            NDE1 (fragment): NDE1_HUMAN - Also known as NUDE. Experimental evidence at protein level: Swiss-Prot protein existence level 1. Required for centrosome duplication and formation and function of the mitotic spindle. Essential for the development of the cerebral cortex. May regulate the production of neurons by controlling the orientation of the mitotic spindle during division of cortical neuronal progenitors of the proliferative ventricular zone of the brain. Orientation of the division plane perpendicular to the layers of the cortex gives rise to two proliferative neuronal progenitors whereas parallel orientat
   3265..3287    +  misc_feature   MCS (fragment): multiple cloning site
   3299..3383    +  CDS            large T antigen (fragment): large T antigen from SV40 (simian virus 40)
   3426..3755    +  promoter       SV40 promoter: SV40 enhancer and early promoter
   3763..4161    +  CDS            BSD: blasticidin S deaminase; Aspergillus terreus BSD; confers resistance to blasticidin
   4208..4329    +  LTR            3' LTR (ΔU3) (fragment): self-inactivating 3' long terminal repeat (LTR) from Moloney murine leukemia virus
   4330..4799    +  LTR            LTR: long terminal repeat from Moloney murine leukemia virus
   4865..4917    -  CDS            lacI (fragment): lac repressor; lacI; The lac repressor binds to the lac operator to inhibit transcription in E. coli. This inhibition can be relieved by adding lactose or isopropyl-β-D-thiogalactopyranoside (IPTG).
   5100..5688    -  rep_origin     ori: high-copy-number ColE1/pMB1/pBR322/pUC origin of replication
   5848..6708    -  CDS            AmpR: β-lactamase; bla; confers resistance to ampicillin, carbenicillin, and related antibiotics
   6709..17      -  promoter       AmpR promoter (across the origin): bla
