[The description below was written by a language model from this plasmid's Addgene catalogue record and pLannotate feature annotations shown in this document.]
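Description:
pJM132 is a Moloney murine leukemia virus-based retroviral expression plasmid built on pJAG98, a pBABEblast derivative, for stable expression of a GFP-tagged human NDE1 fragment in mammalian cells. In bacteria it is maintained through a high-copy ColE1/pUC-type origin and selected with ampicillin via the β-lactamase gene and its promoter. The transferable viral unit is bounded by MMLV long terminal repeats and carries a packaging signal (annotated as an MESV Ψ fragment) followed by a truncated gag sequence lacking its start codon, an arrangement that supports efficient encapsidation of the genomic RNA when the plasmid is introduced into a packaging cell line that supplies the viral proteins in trans.

No separate internal promoter is annotated upstream of the fusion gene, so, as is usual for pBABE vectors, expression is presumably driven by the 5′ LTR. The open reading frame begins with EGFP, continues through a short linker containing a fragment annotated as part of a TEV-cleavage composite tag and an S-tag, and then the NDE1 coding segment. The catalogue describes the insert as residues 1–320 of the "KMLL" form of NDE1, which appears to be an isoform designation that the record does not explain further. Downstream, an SV40 enhancer/early promoter drives blasticidin S deaminase, allowing blasticidin selection of transduced cells. Short annotated matches to SV40 large T antigen, lacI and a ΔU3 LTR are likely backbone remnants rather than functional elements. The construct suits generation of stable cell lines for localization and, through the GFP and S-tag, possibly affinity purification studies of this truncation. The associated publication concerns NDE1's interactions with dynein and an isoform-specific proteasome association.
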