Addgene plasmid #134164: pJM132
Purpose: Retroviral plasmid expressing GFP - Nde1
Depositing lab: Iain Cheeseman. Depositing organization: Whitehead Institute for Biomedical Research. Publication: Nde1 promotes diverse dynein functions through differential interactions and exhibits an isoform-specific proteasome association. Monda JK, Cheeseman IM. Mol Biol Cell. 2018 Sep 15;29(19):2336-2345. doi: 10.1091/mbc.E18-07-0418. Epub 2018 Jul 19. PubMed 30024347.
Backbone
  Vector backbone: pJAG98 (pBABEblast)
  Vector type: Mammalian Expression, Retroviral
Growth in bacteria
  Bacterial resistance: Ampicillin, 100 μg/mL
  Growth temperature: 37°C
  Growth strain: NEB Stable
  Copy number: High Copy
Gene/Insert
  Gene/Insert name: Nde1_KMLL 1-320
  Species: H. sapiens (human)
  Mutation: KMLL 1-320
  Entrez Gene: NDE1 (a.k.a. HOM-TES-87, LIS4, MHAC, NDE, NUDE, NUDE1)
  Tag / fusion protein: GFP (N terminal on insert)
  Cloning method: Restriction Enzyme; 5′ cloning site unknown (unknown if destroyed); 3′ cloning site unknown (unknown if destroyed)
Terms and licenses: Academic/Nonprofit Terms; Industry Terms: Not Available to Industry
How to cite: pJM132 was a gift from Iain Cheeseman (Addgene plasmid # 134164 ; http://n2t.net/addgene:134164 ; RRID:Addgene_134164)
